Addgene plasmid #146823: pAc5.1B-EGFP-DmGW182_862-1384_L
Purpose: Insect Expression of DmGW182_862-1384
Depositing lab: Elisa Izaurralde. Depositing organization: Max Planck Institute for Developmental Biology. Publication: Two PABPC1-binding sites in GW182 proteins promote miRNA-mediated gene silencing. Huntzinger E, Braun JE, Heimstädt S, Zekri L, Izaurralde E. EMBO J. 2010 Dec 15;29(24):4146-60. doi: 10.1038/emboj.2010.274 PubMed 21063388.
Backbone
  Vector backbone: Unknown
  Vector type: Insect Expression
Growth in bacteria
  Bacterial resistance: Ampicillin, 100 μg/mL
  Growth temperature: 37°C
  Growth strain: DH5alpha
  Copy number: Low Copy
Gene/Insert
  Gene/Insert name: DmGW182_862-1384
  Species: D. melanogaster (fly)
  Entrez Gene: gw (a.k.a. Dmel_CG31992, CG11484, CG31992, CG9905, Dmel\CG31992, GQ182, GW, GW182, Gw, Gw182, anon-EST:Posey205, dGW182, gw182)
  Cloning method: Unknown
Terms and licenses: Academic/Nonprofit Terms; Industry Terms: Not Available to Industry
Depositor comments: sequence given by NM_166780 varA Plasmids from this collection were made available to the research community and donated after the lab closed. Please note that the sequence provided by the depositing laboratory may be theoretical/predicted or based on Sanger sequencing results. There may be discrepancies between sequencing results obtained by Addgene and the depositor sequence. If an Addgene verified sequence is not available, please contact before placing your order to request that our lab fully sequence the plasmid.
How to cite: pAc5.1B-EGFP-DmGW182_862-1384_L was a gift from Elisa Izaurralde (Addgene plasmid # 146823 ; http://n2t.net/addgene:146823 ; RRID:Addgene_146823)
