[The description below was written by a language model from this plasmid's Addgene catalogue record and pLannotate feature annotations shown in this document.]
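Description:
pAc5.1B-EGFP-DmGW182_862-1384_L is a 7,656 nt insect expression plasmid for producing a GFP-tagged fragment of the Drosophila melanogaster GW182 protein (gene gw, also called gawky) in fly cells. The catalogue lists the backbone as unknown, although the name and the annotated parts point to a pAc5.1-type vector. In bacteria it is maintained through a ColE1/pMB1-family origin and selected with ampicillin via the β-lactamase gene and its own promoter. The record lists it as low copy, even though the origin annotation describes a high-copy type. Short fragments of a tetracycline resistance gene and of SV40 large T antigen are also annotated. These appear to be non-functional backbone remnants rather than working markers.

The expression cassette is driven by the Drosophila actin 5C promoter, a strong constitutive promoter widely used in cultured insect cells. Downstream lies the EGFP coding sequence, followed by the gw fragment, which the insert name gives as residues 862–1384, numbered according to the reference transcript variant cited by the depositor. A V5 epitope tag is annotated just after the insert, but the record does not say whether it is in frame or preceded by a stop codon. An SV40 polyadenylation signal follows the cassette, although it is annotated on the opposite strand.

The associated study concerns PABPC1-binding sites in GW182 proteins and their role in miRNA-mediated gene silencing. This suggests use of the N-terminally EGFP-tagged fragment in interaction, localisation or silencing assays. The depositor sequence may be theoretical rather than fully verified.
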