Features (pLannotate 1.2.2; 10 found; start..end, strand, type, name):
     56..2568    +  promoter       Ac5 promoter: Drosophila melanogaster actin 5C promoter
   2588..3304    +  CDS            EGFP: EGFP is a basic (constitutively fluorescent) green fluorescent protein published in 1996, derived from Aequorea victoria. It is reported to be a rapidly-maturing weak dimer with moderate acid sensitivity.
   3347..4915    +  CDS            gw (fragment): GAWKY_DROME - Also known as GW182 From Drosophila melanogaster (Fruit fly).
   4941..4982    +  CDS            V5 tag: epitope tag from simian virus 5
   5082..5216    -  polyA_signal   SV40 poly(A) signal: SV40 polyadenylation signal
   5239..5323    -  CDS            large T antigen (fragment): large T antigen from SV40 (simian virus 40)
   5324..5794    +  CDS            TcR (fragment): tetracycline efflux protein; tet; confers resistance to tetracycline
   5838..6426    -  rep_origin     ori: high-copy-number ColE1/pMB1/pBR322/pUC origin of replication
   6597..7457    -  CDS            AmpR: β-lactamase; bla; confers resistance to ampicillin, carbenicillin, and related antibiotics
   7458..7562    -  promoter       AmpR promoter: bla
>Addgene plasmid #146823 | pAc5.1B-EGFP-DmGW182_862-1384_L | depositor full sequence | sequence record 289270 | Full Sequence
CTTCAAGGAATTAATTCTATATTCTAAAAACACAAATGATACTTCTAAAAAAAATCATGAATGGCATCAA
CTCTGAATCAAATCTTTGCAGATGCACCTACTTCTCATTTCCACTGTCACATCATTTTTCCAGATCTCGC
TGCCTGTTATGTGGCCCACAAACCAAGACACGTTTTATGGCCATTAAAGCTGGCTGATCGTCGCCAAACA
CCAAATACATATCAATATGTACATTCGAGAAAGAAGCGATCAAAGAAGCGTCTTCGGGCGAGTAGGAGAA
TGCGGAGGAGAAGGAGAACGAGCTGATCTAGTATCTCTCCACAATCCAATGCCAACTGACCAACTGGCCA
TATTCGGAGCAATTTGAAGCCAATTTCCATCGCCTGGCGATCGCTCCATTCTTGGCTATATGTTTTTCAC
CGTTCCCGGGGCCATTTTCAAAGACTCGTCGGTAAGATAAGATTGTGTCACTCGCTGTCTCTCTTCATTT
GTCGAAGAATGCTGAGGAATTTCGCGATGACGTCGGCGAGTATTTTGAAGAATGAGAATAATTTGTATTT
ATACGAAAATCAGTTAGTGGAATTTTCTACAAAAACATGTTATCTATAGATAATTTTGTTGCAAAATATG
TTGACTATGACAAAGATTGTATGTATATACCTTTAATGTATTCTCATTTTCTTATGTATTTATAATGGCA
ATGATGATACTGATGATATTTTAAGATGATGCCAGACCACAGGCTGATTTCTGCGTCTTTTGCCGAACGC
AGTGCATGTGCGGTTGTTGTTTTTTGGAATAGTTTCAATTTTCGGACTGTCCGCTTTGATTTCAGTTTCT
TGGCTTATTCAAAAAGCAAAGTAAAGCCAAAAAAGCGAGATGGCAATACCAAATGCGGCAAAACGGTAGT
GGAAGGAAAGGGGTGCGGGGCAGCGGAAGGAAGGGTGGGGCGGGGCGTGGCGGGGTCTGTGGCTGGGCGC
GACGTCACCGACGTTGGAGCCACTCCTTTGACCATGTGTGCGTGTGTGTATTATTCGTGTCTCGCCACTC
GCCGGTTGTTTTTTTCTTTTTATCTCGCTCTCTCTAGCGCCATCTCGTACGCATGCTCAACGCACCGCAT
GTTGCCGTGTCCTTTATGCGTCATTTTGGCTCGAAATAGGCAATTATTTAAACAAAGATTAGTCAACGAA
AACGCTAAAATAAATAAGTCTACAATATGGTTACTTATTGCCATGTGTGTGCAGCCAACGATAGCAACAA
AAGCAACAACACAGTGGCTTTCCCTCTTTCACTTTTTGTTTGCAAGCGCGTGCGAGCAAGACGGCACGAC
CGGCAAACGCAATTACGCTGACAAAGAGCAGACGAAGTTTTGGCCGAAAAACATCAAGGCGCCTGATACG
AATGCATTTGCAATAACAATTGCGATATTTAATATTGTTTATGAAGCTGTTTGACTTCAAAACACACAAA
AAAAAAAATAAAACAAATTATTTGAAAGAGAATTAGGAATCGGACAGCTTATCGTTACGGGCTAACAGCA
CACCGAGACGAAATAGCTTACCTGACGTCACAGCCTCTGGAAGAACTGCCGCCAAGCAGAGAGAGAGAGA
AAAAGAGGGAGAGCAGCTTAGACCGCATGTGCTTGTGTGTGAGGCGTCTCTCTCTTCGTCTCCTGTTTGC
GCAAACGCATAGACTGCACTGAGAAAATCGATTACCTATTTTTTATGAATGAATATTTGCACTATTACTA
TTCAAAACTATTAAGATAGCAATCACATTCAATAGCCAAATACTATACCACCTGAGCGATGCAACGAAAT
GATCAATTTGAGCAAAAATGCTGCATATTTAGGACGGCATCATTATAGAAATGCTTCTTGCTGTGTACTT
TTCTCTCGTCTGGCAGCTGTTTCGCCGTTATTGTTAAAACCGGCTTAAGTTAGGTGTGTTTTCTACGACT
AGTGATGCCCCTACTAGAAGATGTGTGTTGCACAAATGTCCCTGAATAACCAATTTGAAGTGCAGATAGC
AGTAAACGTAAGCTAATATGAATATTATTTAACTGTAATGTTTTAATATCGCTGGACATTACTAATAAAC
CCACTATAAACACATGTACATATGTATGTTTTGGCATACAATGAGTAGTTGGGGAAAAAATGTGTAAAAG
CACCGTGACCATCACAGCATAAAGATAACCAGCTGAAGTATCGAATATGAGTAACCCCCAAATTGAATCA
CATGCCGCAACTGATAGGACCCATGGAAGTACACTCTTCATGGCGATATACAAGACACACACAAGCACGA
ACACCCAGTTGCGGAGGAAATTCTCCGTAAATGAAAACCCAATCGGCGAACAATTCATACCCATATATGG
TAAAAGTTTTGAACGCGACTTGAGAGCGGAGAGCATTGCGGCTGATAAGGTTTTAGCGCTAAGCGGGCTT
TATAAAACGGGCTGCGGGACCAGTTTTCATATCACTACCGTTTGAGTTCTTGTGCTGTGTGGATACTCCT
CCCGACACAAAGCCGCTCCATCAGCCAGCAGTCGTCTAATCCAGAGACCCCGGATCGGGGTACCAACATG
GTGAGCAAGGGCGAGGAGCTGTTCACCGGGGTGGTGCCCATCCTGGTCGAGCTGGACGGCGACGTAAACG
GCCACAAGTTCAGCGTGTCCGGCGAGGGCGAGGGCGATGCCACCTACGGCAAGCTGACCCTGAAGTTCAT
CTGCACCACCGGCAAGCTGCCCGTGCCCTGGCCCACCCTCGTGACCACCCTGACCTACGGCGTGCAGTGC
TTCAGCCGCTACCCCGACCACATGAAGCAGCACGACTTCTTCAAGTCCGCCATGCCCGAAGGCTACGTCC
AGGAGCGCACCATCTTCTTCAAGGACGACGGCAACTACAAGACCCGCGCCGAGGTGAAGTTCGAGGGCGA
CACCCTGGTGAACCGCATCGAGCTGAAGGGCATCGACTTCAAGGAGGACGGCAACATCCTGGGGCACAAG
CTGGAGTACAACTACAACAGCCACAACGTCTATATCATGGCCGACAAGCAGAAGAACGGCATCAAGGTGA
ACTTCAAGATCCGCCACAACATCGAGGACGGCAGCGTGCAGCTCGCCGACCACTACCAGCAGAACACCCC
CATCGGCGACGGCCCCGTGCTGCTGCCCGACAACCACTACCTGAGCACCCAGTCCGCCCTGAGCAAAGAC
CCCAACGAGAAGCGCGATCACATGGTCCTGCTGGAGTTCGTGACCGCCGCCGGGATCACTCTCGGCATGG
ACGAGCTGTACAAGCCAAGCTTGAATTCTGCAGATATCCAGCACAGTGGCGGCCGCTATCAAGGAGCGTC
CAATCAACAATCCCGATTAAATCAGTGGAAGCTTCCAGTATTAGATAAGGAGATCAACTCTGACAGTACG
GAATTTTCTCGTGCCCCAGGTGCAACGAAACAAAATTTGACGGCCAACACAAGCAACATAAACTCTTTGG
GTCTTCAAAACGATAGTACATGGTCAACTGGACGCAGTATTGGTGACGGTTGGCCTGATCCCTCATCTGA
TAACGAGAATAAAGACTGGTCTGTTGCTCAGCCAACTTCAGCAGCAACTGCTTACACTGATCTGGTCCAA
GAGTTTGAGCCAGGCAAGCCATGGAAGGGTTCACAGATCAAAAGCATAGAAGATGATCCCAGCATTACAC
CAGGAAGCGTTGCTAGATCTCCATTGTCTATTAATTCGACGCCAAAAGATGCTGACATATTTGCCAATAC
CGGTAAAAATTCACCGACTGATTTACCGCCACTAAGTTTATCGTCGTCTACATGGAGTTTTAATCCAAAC
CAAAATTATCCGAGTCACAGTTGGTCTGACAATAGTCAACAATGTACCGCCACTTCGGAGCTTTGGACAA
GCCCGCTAAATAAATCATCGTCTCGAGGTCCCCCGCCAGGATTGACTGCCAATTCAAATAAATCTGCAAA
TAGTAATGCGTCAACGCCAACAACTATTACCGGAGGTGCGAATGGATGGTTACAGCCTCGAAGTGGCGGT
GTTCAAACCACAAACACTAATTGGACAGGTGGTAACACCACTTGGGGCTCCAGTTGGTTGCTTTTGAAAA
ATCTAACAGCACAGATTGATGGTCCTACTTTGCGTACACTGTGTATGCAGCATGGGCCCCTTGTCAGCTT
TCACCCGTATTTGAACCAAGGAATTGCCTTATGTAAATATACTACTCGTGAGGAGGCGAACAAGGCGCAA
ATGGCGTTAAACAACTGTGTCCTCGCCAACACCACAATATTTGCTGAATCTCCCAGCGAGAACGAGGTGC
AAAGCATTATGCAGCACTTACCACAAACTCCTTCCTCTACAAGCTCTAGTGGAACTAGTGGTGGCAACGT
CGGAGGCGTCGGCACTTCAGCCAATAATGCAAACAGTGGTTCTGCAGCTTGTCTGTCCGGAAACAATAGC
GGCAACGGAAACGGCAGCGCGAGCGGCGCCGGCAGCGGCAACAATGGCAACAGTAGCTGCAACAACAGTG
CCGCCGGGGGGGGCAGCAGCAGCAACAACACGATTACCACTGTAGCAAATTCGAATCTTGTTGGTTCTAG
TGGCTCTGTCTCAAATTCCTCTGGCGTTACTGCTAACTCTAGTACTGTTTCTGTAGTTAGTTGTACAGCG
AGTGGGAATTCCATAAATGGGGCAGGTACTGCAAACAGTTCTGGTTCAAAGAGTAGTGCAAACAATTTAG
CTAGCGGCCAGTCTAGCGCTTCTAACTTAACTAATAGCACCAATTCAACATGGCGACAAACTAGCCAAAA
CCAAGCTCTTCAAAGTCAAAGCAGGCCATCAGGCAGAGAAGCTGACTTTGATTATATATCTCTCGTTTAT
TCCATTGTTGATGATTAATCTAGAGGGCCCGCGGTTCGAAGGTAAGCCTATCCCTAACCCTCTCCTCGGT
CTCGATTCTACGCGTACCGGTCATCATCACCATCACCATTGAGTTTAAACCCGCTGATCAGCCTCGACTG
TGCCTTCTAAGGCCTGAGCTCGCTGATCAGCCTCGATCGAGGATCCAGACATGATAAGATACATTGATGA
GTTTGGACAAACCACAACTAGAATGCAGTGAAAAAAATGCTTTATTTGTGAAATTTGTGATGCTATTGCT
TTATTTGTAACCATTATAAGCTGCAATAAACAAGTTAACAACAACAATTGCATTCATTTTATGTTTCAGG
TTCAGGGGGAGGTGTGGGAGGTTTTTTAAAGCAAGTAAAACCTCTACAAATGTGGTATGGCTGATTATGA
TCAGTCGACCGATGCCCTTGAGAGCCTTCAACCCAGTCAGCTCCTTCCGGTGGGCGCGGGGCATGACTAT
CGTCGCCGCACTTATGACTGTCTTCTTTATCATGCAACTCGTAGGACAGGTGCCGGCAGCGCTCTGGGTC
ATTTTCGGCGAGGACCGCTTTCGCTGGAGCGCGACGATGATCGGCCTGTCGCTTGCGGTATTCGGAATCT
TGCACGCCCTCGCTCAAGCCTTCGTCACTGGTCCCGCCACCAAACGTTTCGGCGAGAAGCAGGCCATTAT
CGCCGGCATGGCGGCCGACGCGCTGGGCTACGTCTTGCTGGCGTTCGCGACGCGAGGCTGGATGGCCTTC
CCCATTATGATTCTTCTCGCTTCCGGCGGCATCGGGATGCCCGCGTTGCAGGCCATGCTGTCCAGGCAGG
TAGATGACGACCATCAGGGACAGCTTCAAGGATCGCTCGCGGCTCTTACCAGCCAGCAAAAGGCCAGGAA
CCGTAAAAAGGCCGCGTTGCTGGCGTTTTTCCATAGGCTCCGCCCCCCTGACGAGCATCACAAAAATCGA
CGCTCAAGTCAGAGGTGGCGAAACCCGACAGGACTATAAAGATACCAGGCGTTTCCCCCTGGAAGCTCCC
TCGTGCGCTCTCCTGTTCCGACCCTGCCGCTTACCGGATACCTGTCCGCCTTTCTCCCTTCGGGAAGCGT
GGCGCTTTCTCAATGCTCACGCTGTAGGTATCTCAGTTCGGTGTAGGTCGTTCGCTCCAAGCTGGGCTGT
GTGCACGAACCCCCCGTTCAGCCCGACCGCTGCGCCTTATCCGGTAACTATCGTCTTGAGTCCAACCCGG
TAAGACACGACTTATCGCCACTGGCAGCAGCCACTGGTAACAGGATTAGCAGAGCGAGGTATGTAGGCGG
TGCTACAGAGTTCTTGAAGTGGTGGCCTAACTACGGCTACACTAGAAGGACAGTATTTGGTATCTGCGCT
CTGCTGAAGCCAGTTACCTTCGGAAAAAGAGTTGGTAGCTCTTGATCCGGCAAACAAACCACCGCTGGTA
GCGGTGGTTTTTTTGTTTGCAAGCAGCAGATTACGCGCAGAAAAAAAGGATCTCAAGAAGATCCTTTGAT
CTTTTCTACGGGGTCTGACGCTCAGTGGAACGAAAACTCACGTTAAGGGATTTTGGTCATGAGATTATCA
AAAAGGATCTTCACCTAGATCCTTTTAAATTAAAAATGAAGTTTTAAATCAATCTAAAGTATATATGAGT
AAACTTGGTCTGACAGTTACCAATGCTTAATCAGTGAGGCACCTATCTCAGCGATCTGTCTATTTCGTTC
ATCCATAGTTGCCTGACTCCCCGTCGTGTAGATAACTACGATACGGGAGGGCTTACCATCTGGCCCCAGT
GCTGCAATGATACCGCGAGACCCACGCTCACCGGCTCCAGATTTATCAGCAATAAACCAGCCAGCCGGAA
GGGCCGAGCGCAGAAGTGGTCCTGCAACTTTATCCGCCTCCATCCAGTCTATTAATTGTTGCCGGGAAGC
TAGAGTAAGTAGTTCGCCAGTTAATAGTTTGCGCAACGTTGTTGCCATTGCTGCAGGCATCGTGGTGTCA
CGCTCGTCGTTTGGTATGGCTTCATTCAGCTCCGGTTCCCAACGATCAAGGCGAGTTACATGATCCCCCA
TGTTGTGCAAAAAAGCGGTTAGCTCCTTCGGTCCTCCGATCGTTGTCAGAAGTAAGTTGGCCGCAGTGTT
ATCACTCATGGTTATGGCAGCACTGCATAATTCTCTTACTGTCATGCCATCCGTAAGATGCTTTTCTGTG
ACTGGTGAGTACTCAACCAAGTCATTCTGAGAATAGTGTATGCGGCGACCGAGTTGCTCTTGCCCGGCGT
CAACACGGGATAATACCGCGCCACATAGCAGAACTTTAAAAGTGCTCATCATTGGAAAACGTTCTTCGGG
GCGAAAACTCTCAAGGATCTTACCGCTGTTGAGATCCAGTTCGATGTAACCCACTCGTGCACCCAACTGA
TCTTCAGCATCTTTTACTTTCACCAGCGTTTCTGGGTGAGCAAAAACAGGAAGGCAAAATGCCGCAAAAA
AGGGAATAAGGGCGACACGGAAATGTTGAATACTCATACTCTTCCTTTTTCAATATTATTGAAGCATTTA
TCAGGGTTATTGTCTCATGAGCGGATACATATTTGAATGTATTTAGAAAAATAAACAAATAGGGGTTCCG
CGCACATTTCCCCGAAAAGTGCCACCTGACGTCTAAGAAACCATTATTATCATGACATTAACCTATAAAA
ATAGGCGTATCACGAGGCCCTTTCGT
